>Addgene plasmid #8697 | HS-H3.3A d436-GFP | depositor full sequence | sequence record 6727 | Author sequence
CGGCCAGACCCACGTAGTCCAGCGGCAGATCGGCGGCGGAGAAGTTAAGCGTCTCCAGGATGACCTTGCC
CGAACTGGGGCACGTGGTGTTCGACGATGTGCAGCTAATTTCGCCCGGCTCCACGTCCGCCCATTGGTTA
ATCAGCAGACCCTCGTTGGCGTAACGGAACCATGAGAGGTACGACAACCATTTGAGGTATACTGGCACCG
AGCCCGAGTTCAAGAAGAAGGCGTTTTTCCATAGGCTCCGCCCCCCTGACGAGCATCACAAAAATCGACG
CTCAAGTCAGAGGTGGCGAAACCCGACAGGACTATAAAGATACCAGGCGTTTCCCCCTGGAAGCTCCCTC
GTGCGCTCTCCTGTTCCGACCCTGCCGCTTACCGGATACCTGTCCGCCTTTCTCCCTTCGGGAAGCGTGG
CGCTTTCTCAATGCTCACGCTGTAGGTATCTCAGTTCGGTGTAGGTCGTTCGCTCCAAGCTGGGCTGTGT
GCACGAACCCCCCGTTCAGCCCGACCGCTGCGCCTTATCCGGTAACTATCGTCTTGAGTCCAACCCGGTA
AGACACGACTTATCGCCACTGGCAGCAGCCACTGGTAACAGGATTAGCAGAGCGAGGTATGTAGGCGGTG
CTACAGAGTTCTTGAAGTGGTGGCCTAACTACGGCTACACTAGAAGGACAGTATTTGGTATCTGCGCTCT
GCTGAAGCCAGTTACCTTCGGAAAAAGAGTTGGTAGCTCTTGATCCGGCAAACAAACCACCGCTGGTAGC
GGTGGTTTTTTTGTTTGCAAGCAGCAGATTACGCGCAGAAAAAAAGGATCTCAAGAAGATCCTTTGATCT
TTTCTACGGGGTCTGACGCTCAGTGGAACGAAAACTCACGTTAAGGGATTTTGGTCATGAGATTATCAAA
AAGGATCTTCACCTAGATCCTTTTAAATTAAAAATGAAGTTTTAAATCAATCTAAAGTATATATGAGTAA
ACTTGGTCTGACAGTTACCAATGCTTAATCAGTGAGGCACCTATCTCAGCGATCTGTCTATTTCGTTCAT
CCATAGTTGCCTGACTCCCCGTCGTGTAGATAACTACGATACGGGAGGGCTTACCATCTGGCCCCAGTGC
TGCAATGATACCGCGAGACCCACGCTCACCGGCTCCAGATTTATCAGCAATAAACCAGCCAGCCGGAAGG
GCCGAGCGCAGAAGTGGTCCTGCAACTTTATCCGCCTCCATCCAGTCTATTAATTGTTGCCGGGAAGCTA
GAGTAAGTAGTTCGCCAGTTAATAGTTTGCGCAACGTTGTTGCCATTGCTACAGGCATCGTGGTGTCACG
CTCGTCGTTTGGTATGGCTTCATTCAGCTCCGGTTCCCAACGATCAAGGCGAGTTACATGATCCCCCATG
TTGTGCAAAAAAGCGGTTAGCTCCTTCGGTCCTCCGATCGTTGTCAGAAGTAAGTTGGCCGCAGTGTTAT
CACTCATGGTTATGGCAGCACTGCATAATTCTCTTACTGTCATGCCATCCGTAAGATGCTTTTCTGTGAC
TGGTGAGTACTCAACCAAGTCATTCTGAGAATAGTGTATGCGGCGACCGAGTTGCTCTTGCCCGGCGTCA
ACACGGGATAATACCGCGCCACATAGCAGAACTTTAAAAGTGCTCATCATTGGAAAACGTTCTTCGGGGC
GAAAACTCTCAAGGATCTTACCGCTGTTGAGATCCAGTTCGATGTAACCCACTCGTGCACCCAACTGATC
TTCAGCATCTTTTACTTTCACCAGCGTTTCTGGGTGAGCAAAAACAGGAAGGCAAAATGCCGCAAAAAAG
GGAATAAGGGCGACACGGAAATGTTGAATACTCATACTCTTCCTTTTTCAATATTATTGAAGCATTTATC
AGGGTTATTGTCTCATGAGCGGATACATATTTGAATGTATTTAGAAAAATAAACAAATAGGGGTTCCGCG
CACATTTCCCCGAAAAGTGCCACCTGACGTCTAAGAAACCATTATTATCATGACATTAACCTATAAAAAT
AGGCGTATCACGAGGCCCTTTCGTCTCGCGCGTTTCGGTGATGACGGTGAAAACCTCTGACACATGCAGC
TCCCGGAGACGGTCACAGCTTGTCTGTAAGCGGATGCCGGGAGCAGACAAGCCCGTCAGGGCGCGTCAGC
GGGTGTTGGCGGGTGTCGGGGCTGGCTTAACTATGCGGCATCAGAGCAGATTGTACTGAGAGTGCACCAT
ATGCGGTGTGAAATACCGCACCGAATCGCGCGGAACTAACGACAGTCGCTCCAAGGTCGTCGAACAAAAG
GTGAATGTGTTGCGGAGAGCGGGTGGGAGACAGCGAAAGAGCAACTACGAAACGTGGTGTGGTGGAGGTG
AATTATGAAGAGGGCGCGCGATTTGAAAAGTATGTATATAAAAAATATATCCCGGTGTTTTATGTAGCGA
TAAACGAGTTTTTGATGTAAGGTATGCAGGTGTGTAAGTCTTTTGGTTAGAAGACAAATCCAAAGTCTAC
TTGTGGGGATGTTCGAAGGGGAAATACTTGTATTCTATAGGTCATATCTTGTTTTTATTGGCACAAATAT
AATTACATTAGCTTTTTGAGGGGGCAATAAACAGTAAACACGATGGTAATAATGGTAAAAAAAAAAACAA
GCAGTTATTTCGGATATATGTCGGCTACTCCTTGCGTCGGGCCCGAAGTCTTAGAGCCAGATATGCGAGC
ACCCGGAAGCTCACGATGAGAATGGCCAGACCATGATGAAATAACATAAGGTGGTCCCGTCGGCAAGAGA
CATCCACTTAACGTATGCTTGCAATAAGTGCGAGTGAAAGGAATAGTATTCTGAGTGTCGTATTGAGTCT
GAGTGAGACAGCGATATGATTGTTGATTAACCCTTAGCATGTCCGTGGGGTTTGAATTAACTCATAATAT
TAATTAGACGAAATTATTTTTAAAGTTTTATTTTTAATAATTTGCGAGTACGCAAAGCTTCTGCATGAGC
TCGGATCCAAGCTTGCATGCCTGCAGGTCGGAGTACTGTCCTCCGAGCGGAGTACTGTCCTCCGAGCGGA
GTACTGTCCTCCGAGCGGAGTACTGTCCTCCGAGCGGAGTACTGTCCTCCGAGCGGAGACTCTAGCGAGC
GCCGGAGTATAAATAGAGGCGCTTCGTCTACGGAGCGACAATTCAATTCAAACAAGCAAAGTGAACACGT
CGCTAAGCGAAAGCTAAGCAAATAAACAAGCGCAGCTGAACAAGCTAAACAATCTGCAGTAAAGTGCAAG
TTAAAGTGAATCAATTAAAAGTAACCAGCAACCAAGTAAATCAACTGCAACTACTGAAATCTGCCAAGAA
GTAATTATTGAATACAAGAAGAGAACTCTGAATAGGGAATTGGGAATTCCAAAACAAACTGGTTATTGTG
GTAGGTCATTTGTTTGGCAGAAAGAAAACTCGAGAAATTTCTCTGGCCGTTATTCGTTATTCTCTCTTTT
CTTTTTGGGTCTCTCCCTCTCTGCACTAATGCTCTCTCACTCTGTCACACAGTAAACGGCATACTGCTCT
CGTTGGTTCGAGAGAGCGCGCCTCGAATGTTCGCGAAAAGAGCGCCGGAGTATAAATAGAGGCGCTTCGT
CTACGGAGCGACAATTCAATTCAAACAAGCAAAGTGAACACGTCGCTAAGCGAAAGCTAAGCAAATAAAC
AAGCGCAGCTGAACAAGCTAAACAATCTGCAGTAAAGTGCAAGTTAAAGTGAATCAATTAAAAGTAACCA
GCAACCAAGTAAATCAACTGCAACTACTGAAATCTGCCAAGAAGTAATTATTGAATACAAGAAGAGAACT
CTGGGGGATCTGATCAAGAGACAGGATGAGGTCTAGAATGGCACGTAAGAAGCCACATCGCTACCGTCCT
GGAACGGTGGCCCTGCGTGAGATTCGTCGCTACCAGAAGTCCACGGAGCTGCTCATCCGCAAGCTGCCGT
TCCAGCGTCTGGTGCGCGAGATAGCCCAGGACTTCAAGACCGATCTGCGCTTCCAGTCGGCGGCCATTGG
AGCCCTACAGGAGGCCAGCGAGGCGTACCTGGTCGGTCTGTTCGAGGACACCAATCTGTGCGCCATTCAC
GCCAAGCGCGTCACCATTATGCCCAAGGACATCCAGCTGGCCAGACGCATCCGTGGCGAGCGGGCCCGGC
CGGTCGCAACAATGAGTAAAGGAGAAGAACTTTTCACTGGAGTTGTCCCAATTCTTGTTGAATTAGATGG
TGATGTTAATGGGCACAAATTTTCTGTCAGTGGAGAGGGTGAAGGTGATGCAACATACGGAAAACTTACC
CTTAAATTTATTTGCACTACTGGAAAACTACCTGTTCCATGGCCAACACTTGTCACTACTTTCACTTATG
GTGTTCAATGCTTTTCAAGATACCCAGATCATATGAAGCGGCACGACTTCTTCAAGAGCGCCATGCCTGA
GGGATACGTGCAGGAGAGGACCATCTTCTTCAAGGACGACGGGAACTACAAGACACGTGCTGAAGTCAAG
TTTGAGGGAGACACCCTCGTCAACAGGATCGAGCTTAAGGGAATCGATTTCAAGGAGGACGGAAACATCC
TCGGCCACAAGTTGGAATACAACTACAACTCCCACAACGTATACATCATGGCCGACAAGCAAAAGAACGG
CATCAAAGCCAACTTCAAGACCCGCCACAACATCGAAGACGGCGGCGTGCAACTCGCTGATCATTATCAA
CAAAATACTCCAATTGGCGATGGCCCTGTCCTTTTACCAGACAACCATTACCTGTCCACACAATCTGCCC
TTTCGAAAGATCCCAACGAAAAGAGAGACCACATGGTCCTTCTTGAGTTTGTAACAGCTGCTGGGATTAC
ACATGGCATGGATGAACTATACAAATAAAGATCCACTAGAGGATCTTTGTGAAGGAACCTTACTTCTGTG
GTGTGACATAATTGGACAAACTACCTACAGAGATTTAAAGCTCTAAGGTAAATATAAAATTTTTAAGTGT
ATAATGTGTTAAACTACTGATTCTAATTGTTTGTGTATTTTAGATTCCAACCTATGGAACTGATGAATGG
GAGCAGTGGTGGAATGCCTTTAATGAGGAAAACCTGTTTTGCTCAGAAGAAATGCCATCTAGTGATGATG
AGGCTACTGCTGACTCTCAACATTCTACTCCTCCAAAAAAGAAGAGAAAGGTAGAAGACCCCAAGGACTT
TCCTTCAGAATTGCTAAGTTTTTTGAGTCATGCTGTGTTTAGTAATAGAACTCTTGCTTGCTTTGCTATT
TACACCACAAAGGAAAAAGCTGCACTGCTATACAAGAAAATTATGGAAAAATATTCTGTAACCTTTATAA
GTAGGCATAACAGTTATAATCATAACATACTGTTTTTTCTTACTCCACACAGGCATAGAGTGTCTGCTAT
TAATAACTATGCTCAAAAATTGTGTACCTTTAGCTTTTTAATTTGTAAAGGGGTTAATAAGGAATATTTG
ATGTATAGTGCCTTGACTAGAGATCATAATCAGCCATACCACATTTGTAGAGGTTTTACTTGCTTTAAAA
AACCTCCCACACCTCCCCCTGAACCTGAAACATAAAATGAATGCAATTGTTGTTGTTAACTTGTTTATTG
CAGCTTATAATGGTTACAAATAAAGCAATAGCATCACAAATTTCACAAATAAAGCATTTTTTTCACTGCA
TTCTAGTTGTGGTTTGTCCAAACTCATCAATGTATCTTATCATGTCTGGATCGGATCCACTAGAAGGCCT
TAGTATGTATGTAAGTTAATAAAACCCTTTTTTGGAGAATGTAGATTTAAAAAAACATATTTTTTTTTTA
TTTTTTACTGCACTGGACATCATTGAACTTATCTGATCAGTTTTAAATTTACTTCGATCCAAGGGTATTT
GAAGTACCAGGTTCTTTCGATTACCTCTCACTCAAAATGACATTCCACTCAAAGTCAGCGCTGTTTGCCT
CCTTCTCTGTCCACAGAAATATCGCCGTCTCTTTCGCCGCTGCGTCCGCTATCTCTTTCGCCACCGTTTG
TAGCGTTACCTAGCGTCAATGTCCGCCTTCAGTTGCACTTTGTCAGCGGTTTCGTGACGAAGCTCCAAGC
GGTTTACGCCATCAATTAAACACAAAGTGCTGTGCCAAAACTCCTCTCGCTTCTTATTTTTGTTTGTTTT
TTGAGTGATTGGGGTGGTGATTGGTTTTGGGTGGGTAAGCAGGGGAAAGTGTGAAAAATCCCGGCAATGG
GCCAAGAGGATCAGGAGCTATTAATTCGCGGAGGCAGCAAACACCCATCTGCCGAGCATCTGAACAATGT
GAGTAGTACATGTGCATACATCTTAAGTTCACTTGATCTATAGGAACTGCGATTGCAACATCAAATTGTC
TGCGGCGTGAGAACTGCGACCCACAAAAATCCCAAACCGCAATCGCACAAACAAATAGTGACACGAAACA
GATTATTCTGGTAGCTGTGCTCGCTATATAAGACAATTTTTAAGATCATATCATGATCAAGACATCTAAA
GGCATTCATTTTCGACTACATTCTTTTTTACAAAAAATATAACAACCAGATATTTTAAGCTGATCCTAGA
TGCACAAAAAATAAATAAAAGTATAAACCTACTTCGTAGGATACTTCGTTTTGTTCGGGGTTAGATGAGC
ATAACGCTTGTAGTTGATATTTGAGATCCCCTATCATTGCAGGGTGACAGCGGAGCGGCTTCGCAGAGCT
GCATTAACCAGGGCTTCGGGCAGGCCAAAAACTACGGCACGCTCCTGCCACCCAGTCCGCCGGAGGACTC
CGGTTCAGGGAGCGGCCAACTAGCCGAGAACCTCACCTATGCCTGGCACAATATGGACATCTTTGGGGCG
GTCAATCAGCCGGGCTCCGGATGGCGGCAGCTGGTCAACCGGACACGCGGACTATTCTGCAACGAGCGAC
ACATACCGGCGCCCAGGAAACATTTGCTCAAGAACGGTGAGTTTCTATTCGCAGTCGGCTGATCTGTGTG
AAATCTTAATAAAGGGTCCAATTACCAATTTGAAACTCAGTTTGCGGCGTGGCCTATCCGGGCGAACTTT
TGGCCGTGATGGGCAGTTCCGGTGCCGGAAAGACGACCCTGCTGAATGCCCTTGCCTTTCGATCGCCGCA
GGGCATCCAAGTATCGCCATCCGGGATGCGACTGCTCAATGGCCAACCTGTGGACGCCAAGGAGATGCAG
GCCAGGTGCGCCTATGTCCAGCAGGATGACCTCTTTATCGGCTCCCTAACGGCCAGGGAACACCTGATTT
TCCAGGCCATGGTGCGGATGCCACGACATCTGACCTATCGGCAGCGAGTGGCCCGCGTGGATCAGGTGAT
CCAGGAGCTTTCGCTCAGCAAATGTCAGCACACGATCATCGGTGTGCCCGGCAGGGTGAAAGGTCTGTCC
GGCGGAGAAAGGAAGCGTCTGGCATTCGCCTCCGAGGCACTAACCGATCCGCCGCTTCTGATCTGCGATG
AGCCCACCTCCGGACTGGACTCATTTACCGCCCACAGCGTCGTCCAGGTGCTGAAGAAGCTGTCGCAGAA
GGGCAAGACCGTCATCCTGACCATTCATCAGCCGTCTTCCGAGCTGTTTGAGCTCTTTGACAAGATCCTT
CTGATGGCCGAGGGCAGGGTAGCTTTCTTGGGCACTCCCAGCGAAGCCGTCGACTTCTTTTCCTAGTGAG
TTCGATGTGTTTATTAAGGGTATCTAGCATTACATTACATCTCAACTCCTATCCAGCGTGGGTGCCCAGT
GTCCTACCAACTACAATCCGGCGGACTTTTACGTACAGGTGTTGGCCGTTGTGCCCGGACGGGAGATCGA
GTCCCGTGATCGGATCGCCAAGATATGCGACAATTTTGCTATTAGCAAAGTAGCCCGGGATATGGAGCAG
TTGTTGGCCACCAAAAATTTGGAGAAGCCACTGGAGCAGCCGGAGAATGGGTACACCTACAAGGCCACCT
GGTTCATGCAGTTCCGGGCGGTCCTGTGGCGATCCTGGCTGTCGGTGCTCAAGGAACCACTCCTCGTAAA
AGTGCGACTTATTCAGACAACGGTGAGTGGTTCCAGTGGAAACAAATGATATAACGCTTACAATTCTTGG
AAACAAATTCGCTAGATTTTAGTTAGAATTGCCTGATTCCACACCCTTCTTAGTTTTTTTCAATGAGATG
TATAGTTTATAGTTTTGCAGAAAATAAATAAATTTCATTTAACTCGCGAACATGTTGAAGATATGAATAT
TAATGAGATGCGAGTAACATTTTAATTTGCAGATGGTTGCCATCTTGATTGGCCTCATCTTTTTGGGCCA
ACAACTCACGCAAGTGGGCGTGATGAATATCAACGGAGCCATCTTCCTCTTCCTGACCAACATGACCTTT
CAAAACGTCTTTGCCACGATAAATGTAAGTCTTGTTTAGAATACATTTGCATATTAATAATTTACTAACT
TTCTAATGAATCGATTCGATTTAGGTGTTCACCTCAGAGCTGCCAGTTTTTATGAGGGAGGCCCGAAGTC
GACTTTATCGCTGTGACACATACTTTCTGGGCAAAACGATTGCCGAATTACCGCTTTTTCTCACAGTGCC
ACTGGTCTTCACGGCGATTGCCTATCCGATGATCGGACTGCGGGCCGGAGTGCTGCACTTCTTCAACTGC
CTGGCGCTGGTCACTCTGGTGGCCAATGTGTCAACGTCCTTCGGATATCTAATATCCTGCGCCAGCTCCT
CGACCTCGATGGCGCTGTCTGTGGGTCCGCCGGTTATCATACCATTCCTGCTCTTTGGCGGCTTCTTCTT
GAACTCGGGCTCGGTGCCAGTATACCTCAAATGGTTGTCGTACCTCTCATGGTTCCGTTACGCCAACGAG
GGTCTGCTGATTAACCAATGGGCGGACGTGGAGCCGGGCGAAATTAGCTGCACATCGTCGAACACCACGT
GCCCCAGTTCGGGCAAGGTCATCCTGGAGACGCTTAACTTCTCCGCCGCCGATCTGCCGCTGGACTACGT
GGGTCTGGCCATTCTCATCGTGAGCTTCCGGGTGCTCGCATATCTGGCTCTAAGACTTCGGGCCCGACGC
AAGGAGTAGCCGACATATATCCGAAATAACTGCTTGTTTTTTTTTTTACCATTATTACCATCGTGTTTAC
TGTTTATTGCCCCCTCAAAAAGCTAATGTAATTATATTTGTGCCAATAAAAACAAGATATGACCTATAGA
ATACAAGTATTTCCCCTTCGAACATCCCCACAAGTAGACTTTGGATTTGTCTTCTAACCAAAAGACTTAC
ACACCTGCATACCTTACATCAAAAACTCGTTTATCGCTACATAAAACACCGGGATATATTTTTTATATAC
ATACTTTTCAAATCGCGCGCCCTCTTCATAATTCACCTCCACCACACCACGTTTCGTAGTTGCTCTTTCG
CTGTCTCCCACCCGCTCTCCGCAACACATTCACCTTTTGTTCGACGACCTTGGAGCGACTGTCGTTAGTT
CCGCGCGATTCGGTTCGCTCAAATGGTTCCGAGTGGTTCATTTCGTCTCAATAGAAATTAGTAATAAATA
TTTGTATGTACAATTTATTTGCTCCAATATATTTGTATATATTTCCCTCACAGCTATATTTATTCTAATT
TAATATTATGACTTTTTAAGGTAATTTTTTGTGACCTGTTCGGAGTGATTAGCGTTACAATTTGAACTGA
AAGTGACATCCAGTGTTTGTTCCTTGTGTAGATGCATCTCAAAAAAATGGTGGGCATAATAGTGTTGTTT
ATATATATCAAAAATAACAACTATAATAATAAGAATACATTTAATTTAGAAAATGCTTGGATTTCACTGG
AACTAGAATTAATTCGGCTGCTGCTCTAAACGACGCATTTCGTACTCCAAAGTACGAATTTTTTCCCTCA
AGCTCTTATTTTCATTAAACAATGAACAGGACCTAACGCACAGTCACGTTATTGTTTACATAAATGATTT
TTTTTACTATTCAAACTTACTCTGTTTGTGTACTCCCACTGGTATAGCCTTCTTTTATCTTTTCTGGTTC
AGGCTCTATCACTTTACTAGGTACGGCATCTGCGTTGAGTCGCCTCCTTTTAAATGTCTGACCTTTTGCA
GGTGCAGCCTTCCACTGCGAATCATTAAAGTGGGTATCACAAATTTGGGAGTTTTCACCAAGGCTGCACC
CAAGGCTCTGCTCCCACAATTTTCTCTTAATAGCACACTTCGGCACGTGAATTAATTTTACTCCAGTCAC
AGCTTTGCAGCAAAATTTGCAATATTTCATTTTTTTTTATTCCACGTAAGGGTTAATGTTTTCAAAAAAA
AATTCGTCCGCACACAACCTTTCCTCTCAACAAGCAAACGTGCACTGAATTTAAGTGTATACTTCGGTAA
GCTTCGGCTATCGACGGGACCACCTTATGTTATTTCATCATGN
Features (pLannotate 1.2.2; 21 found; start..end, strand, type, name):
      2..230     -  CDS            mini-white (fragment): Drosophila white gene eye color pigment; white; This is a modified version of the white gene lacking part of the first intron.
    236..824     -  rep_origin     ori: high-copy-number ColE1/pMB1/pBR322/pUC origin of replication
    995..1855    -  CDS            AmpR: β-lactamase; bla; confers resistance to ampicillin, carbenicillin, and related antibiotics
   1856..1960    -  promoter       AmpR promoter: bla
   2055..2090    +  CDS            rop (fragment): Rop protein, which maintains plasmids at low copy number; rop
   2192..2261    +  misc_feature   bom (fragment): basis of mobility region from pBR322
   2260..2762    -  gene           mini-white (fragment): white; This modified version of the white gene lacks part of the first intron.
   2762..2994    -  misc_feature   P element 3' end: P element 3' end
   3019..3040    -  misc_feature   MCS (fragment): pUC18/19 multiple cloning site
   3039..3133    +  protein_bind   5X UAS: five tandem copies of the "ScaI site" 17-mer CGGAGTACTGTCCTCCG, an upstream activating sequence (UAS) that efficiently binds yeast Gal4 (Webster et al., 1988; Pfeiffer et al., 2010) GAL4
   3152..3390    +  promoter       hsp70 promoter: Drosophila melanogaster hsp70Bb promoter
   3615..3853    +  promoter       hsp70 promoter: Drosophila melanogaster hsp70Bb promoter
   3867..4196    +  CDS            H3-5 (fragment): H3C_HUMAN - Also known as H3F3C From Homo sapiens (Human).
   4212..4928    +  CDS            mgfp5: GFP with folding enhancement mutations; mgfp5; suitable for expression in plants due to removal of a cryptic intron
   4942..5016    +  CDS            small t antigen (fragment): SV40 (simian virus 40) small t antigen
   5018..5083    +  intron         small t intron: SV40 (simian virus 40) small t antigen intron
   5213..5233    +  CDS            SV40 NLS: nuclear localization signal of SV40 (simian virus 40) large T antigen
   5552..5635    +  CDS            large T antigen (fragment): large T antigen from SV40 (simian virus 40)
   5658..5792    +  polyA_signal   SV40 poly(A) signal: SV40 polyadenylation signal
   6297..9179    +  CDS            mini-white: Drosophila white gene eye color pigment; white; This is a modified version of the white gene lacking part of the first intron.
   9957..10542   -  misc_feature   P element 5' end: No description available
