[The description below was written by a language model from this plasmid's Addgene catalogue record and pLannotate feature annotations shown in this document.]
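Description:
HS-H3.3A d436-GFP is a Drosophila (insect) expression plasmid of about 10.5 kb that encodes a truncated form of the fly histone variant H3.3A fused to GFP. The record does not name the backbone, but the annotated features show a P-element transformation vector of the pUAST type. P element 5′ and 3′ ends flank the payload, together with a mini-white eye-colour marker that allows transformed flies to be recognised. A 5X UAS Gal4-binding array sits upstream of hsp70 promoter sequence. In bacteria the plasmid replicates from a high-copy ColE1/pUC-type origin and is selected with ampicillin through the β-lactamase gene.

The insert is a 315 bp His3.3A coding fragment cloned between XbaI and EagI. It lacks amino acids 4–36, which removes most of the N-terminal tail and leaves the histone-fold region; the depositor calls this version H3.3^core. The automated annotation labels this segment as a human H3 family fragment, which most likely reflects the strong conservation of H3 histones rather than a human origin, since the catalogue gives the species as D. melanogaster. The histone sequence is followed by a GFP coding sequence (annotated as mgfp5) that forms the C-terminal tag. Downstream lie the SV40 small t intron and SV40 polyadenylation signal, which provide transcript processing. Two copies of the hsp70Bb promoter are annotated upstream of the fusion, and the "HS" prefix in the name suggests heat-shock-inducible expression.

The associated publication concerns replication-independent nucleosome assembly of H3.3 at active chromatin. This construct would fit with testing whether the tail-less histone core still deposits into chromatin, followed by GFP fluorescence, although the record does not describe the experiment explicitly.
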