Addgene plasmid #8697: HS-H3.3A d436-GFP
Depositing lab: Kami Ahmad. Depositing organization: Harvard Medical School. Publication: The histone variant H3.3 marks active chromatin by replication-independent nucleosome assembly. Ahmad K, Henikoff S. Mol Cell 2002 Jun;9(6):1191-200. 10.1016/S1097-2765(02)00542-7 PubMed 12086617.
Backbone
  Vector backbone: na
  Backbone size w/o insert (bp): 10200
  Vector type: Insect Expression
Growth in bacteria
  Bacterial resistance: Ampicillin, 100 μg/mL
  Growth temperature: 37°C
  Growth strain: DH5alpha
  Copy number: High Copy
Gene/Insert
  Gene/Insert name: H3.3A truncated (alt names: H3.3^core; His3.3A)
  Species: D. melanogaster (fly)
  Insert size (bp): 315
  Mutation: Deletion of amino acids 4-36.
  Entrez Gene: His3.3A (a.k.a. Dmel_CG5825, CG5825, Dmel\CG5825, H3.3, H3.3A, His-3.3A, His3.3, PH3, dH3.3A)
  Tag / fusion protein: GFP (C terminal on backbone)
  Cloning method: Restriction Enzyme; 5′ cloning site XbaI (not destroyed); 3′ cloning site EagI (not destroyed)
  Sequencing primers: 5′ na; 3′ CCATCTAATTCAACAAGAATTGGGACAAC
Terms and licenses: Academic/Nonprofit Terms; Industry Terms: Not Available to Industry
Depositor comments: Same as H3.3^core. Ahmad lab #k58.
How to cite: HS-H3.3A d436-GFP was a gift from Kami Ahmad (Addgene plasmid # 8697 ; http://n2t.net/addgene:8697 ; RRID:Addgene_8697)
