>Addgene plasmid #8697 | HS-H3.3A d436-GFP | addgene partial sequence | sequence record 17212 | GFP-R 5'-CCATCTAATTCAACAAGAATTGGGACAAC-3'
CTCCTTTACTCATTGTTGCGACCGGCCGTGAGGCCCGCTCGCCACGGATGCGTCTGGCCAGCTGGATGTC
CTTGGGCATAATGGTGACGCGCTTGGCGTGAATGGCGCACAGATTGGTGTCCTCGAACAGACCGACCAGG
TACGCCTCGCTGGCCTCCTGTAGGGCTCCAATGGCCGCCGACTGGAAGCGCAGATCGGTCTTGAAGTCCT
GGGCTATCTCGCGCACCAGACGCTGGAACGGCAGCTTGCGGATGAGCAGCTCCGTGGACTTCTGGTAGCG
ACGAATCTCACGCAGGGCCACCGTTCCAGGACGGTAGCGATGTGGCTTCTTACGTGCCATTCTAGACCTC
ATCCTGTCTCTTGATCAGATCCCCCAGAGTTCTCTTCTTGTATTCAATAATTACTTCTTGGCAGATTTCA
GTAGTTGCAGTTGATTTACTTGGTTGCTGGTTACTTTTAATTGATTCACTTTAACTTGCACTTTACTGCA
GATTGTTTAGCTTGTTCAGCTGCGCTTGTTTATTTGCTTAGCTTTCGCTTAGCGACGTGTTCACTTTGCT
TGTTTGAATTGAATTGTCGCTCCGTAGACGAAGCGCCTCTATTTATACTCCGGCGCTCTTTTCGCGAACA
TTCGAGGCGCGCTCTCTCGAACCAACGAGAGCAGTATGCCGTTTACTGTGTGACAGAGTGAGAGAGCATT
AGTGCAGAGAGGGAGAGACCCAAAAAGAAAAGAGAGAATAACGAATAACGGCCAGAGAAATTTCTCGAG
